Addgene plasmid #143510: TFORF1506
Purpose: Lentiviral vector for overexpressing transcription factor ORFs with unique 24-bp barcodes. Barcodes facilitate identification of transcription factors in pooled screens.
Depositing lab: Feng Zhang. Depositing organization: Broad Institute. Publication: A transcription factor atlas of directed differentiation. Joung J, Ma S, Tay T, Geiger-Schuller KR, Kirchgatterer PC, Verdine VK, Guo B, Arias-Garcia MA, Allen WE, Singh A, Kuksenko O, Abudayyeh OO, Gootenberg JS, Fu Z, Macrae RK, Buenrostro JD, Regev A, Zhang F. Cell. 2023 Jan 5;186(1):209-229.e26. doi: 10.1016/j.cell.2022.11.026. PubMed 36608654.
Backbone
  Vector backbone: pLX_TRC317
  Backbone manufacturer: Broad Institute Genetic Perturbation Platform
  Backbone size w/o insert (bp): 8264
  Vector type: Mammalian Expression, Lentiviral
  Selectable markers: Puromycin
Growth in bacteria
  Bacterial resistance: Ampicillin, 100 μg/mL
  Growth temperature: 37°C
  Growth strain: NEB Stable
  Copy number: High Copy
Gene/Insert
  Gene/Insert name: HEY2
  Species: H. sapiens (human)
  Insert size (bp): 977
  Entrez Gene: HEY2 (a.k.a. CHF1, GRIDLOCK, GRL, HERP1, HESR2, HRT2, bHLHb32)
  Promoter: EF1a
  Cloning method: Unknown
  Sequencing primers: 5′ GGGTGGAGACTGAAGTTAGGCCAG; 3′ CACATAGCGTAAAAGGAGCAACATAG
Terms and licenses: Academic/Nonprofit Terms; Industry Terms: Not Available to Industry
Depositor comments: XM_017010629,XM_017010628,XM_017010627,ENST00000368365 . The transcription factor ORF portion of this plasmid was synthesized by Genewiz. Please test multiple small colonies in case of plasmid recombination. To make this collection available in a timely manner, a portion of this collection was not fully sequenced by Addgene. If an Addgene verified full plasmid sequence is not available, please contact us prior to placing an order to request the full sequence.
How to cite: TFORF1506 was a gift from Feng Zhang (Addgene plasmid # 143510 ; http://n2t.net/addgene:143510 ; RRID:Addgene_143510)
