[The description below was written by a language model from this plasmid's Addgene catalogue record and pLannotate feature annotations shown in this document.]
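Description:
TFORF1506 is a lentiviral mammalian expression plasmid built on the pLX_TRC317 backbone and carrying the human HEY2 open reading frame. It belongs to a barcoded transcription factor ORF collection. It is propagated in E. coli through a high-copy ColE1/pUC-type origin with ampicillin resistance (AmpR), and it also retains an f1 origin and remnants of a lac/lacZα cloning region flanked by T3 and T7 promoters. The depositor notes that the plasmid can recombine during propagation, as often happens with LTR-containing vectors.

The viral portion has a third-generation, self-inactivating layout. An RSV promoter drives a truncated HIV-1 5' LTR, followed by the Ψ packaging signal with a partial gag sequence, the Rev response element for Rev-dependent nuclear export of the genomic RNA, a cPPT/CTS element, and a ΔU3 3' LTR followed by an SV40 polyadenylation signal. Two expression units sit between the LTRs. An SV40 early promoter/origin region drives puromycin N-acetyltransferase for selection of transduced cells, and a downstream EF-1α promoter gives strong constitutive expression of HEY2. A WPRE follows the ORF to enhance transcript stability and expression. HEY2 is a bHLH transcriptional repressor that acts downstream of Notch signalling.

According to the record, each ORF in the collection is paired with a unique 24-bp barcode so that the transcription factor can be identified in pooled overexpression screens. The barcode is not annotated in the feature table, so its position is not stated. A short U6 promoter fragment is annotated between the ORF and the WPRE, but the record does not explain its role.
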