Features (pLannotate 1.2.2; 31 found; start..end, strand, type, name):
      5..231     +  promoter       RSV promoter: Rous sarcoma virus enhancer/promoter
    232..412     +  LTR            5' LTR (truncated): truncated 5' long terminal repeat (LTR) from HIV-1
    459..584     +  misc_feature   HIV-1 Ψ: packaging signal of human immunodeficiency virus type 1
    568..931     +  CDS            HIV-1 gag (fragment): gag protein from human immunodeficiency virus 1; gag
   1077..1310    +  misc_feature   RRE: The Rev response element (RRE) of HIV-1 allows for Rev-dependent mRNA export from the nucleus to the cytoplasm.
   1687..1713    +  CDS            Rev (fragment): human immunodeficiency virus 1 (HIV-1) Rev protein; rev; enhances nuclear export of unspliced and incompletely spliced viral mRNAs
   1720..1743    +  promoter       SV40 promoter (fragment): SV40 early promoter
   1744..1815    +  promoter       SV40 promoter (fragment): SV40 enhancer and early promoter
   1839..1974    +  rep_origin     SV40 ori: SV40 origin of replication
   2020..2616    +  CDS            PuroR (fragment): puromycin N-acetyltransferase; pac from Streptomyces; confers resistance to puromycin
   2665..2782    +  misc_feature   cPPT/CTS: central polypurine tract and central termination sequence of HIV-1
   2847..2913    +  CDS            small t antigen (fragment): SV40 (simian virus 40) small t antigen
   2920..4098    +  promoter       EF-1α promoter: strong constitutive promoter for human elongation factor EF-1α
   4115..4987    +  CDS            HEY2 (fragment): HEY2_HUMAN - Also known as BHLHB32, CHF1, GRL, HERP, HERP1, HRT2. Experimental evidence at protein level: Swiss-Prot protein existence level 1. Downstream effector of Notch signaling which may be required for cardiovascular development. Transcriptional repressor which binds preferentially to the canonical E box sequence 5'-CACGTG-3'. Represses transcription by the cardiac transcriptional activators GATA4 and GATA6. From Homo sapiens (Human).
   5003..5056    +  promoter       U6 promoter (fragment): RNA polymerase III promoter for human U6 snRNA
   5098..5686    +  misc_feature   WPRE: woodchuck hepatitis virus posttranscriptional regulatory element
   5737..5756    +  misc_feature   cPPT/CTS (fragment): central polypurine tract and central termination sequence of HIV-1
   5758..5991    +  LTR            3' LTR (ΔU3): self-inactivating 3' long terminal repeat (LTR) from HIV-1
   6069..6190    +  polyA_signal   SV40 poly(A) signal: SV40 polyadenylation signal
   6230..6365    +  rep_origin     SV40 ori: SV40 origin of replication
   6386..6404    -  promoter       T7 promoter: promoter for bacteriophage T7 RNA polymerase
   6412..6567    +  CDS            lacZα (fragment): LacZα fragment of β-galactosidase; lacZ fragment
   6572..7000    +  rep_origin     f1 ori (sequence partly withheld): f1 bacteriophage origin of replication; arrow indicates direction of (+) strand synthesis
   7053..7157    +  promoter       AmpR promoter: bla
   7158..8018    +  CDS            AmpR: β-lactamase; bla; confers resistance to ampicillin, carbenicillin, and related antibiotics
   8189..8777    +  rep_origin     ori: high-copy-number ColE1/pMB1/pBR322/pUC origin of replication
   8960..9052    +  CDS            lacI (fragment): lac repressor; lacI; The lac repressor binds to the lac operator to inhibit transcription in E. coli. This inhibition can be relieved by adding lactose or isopropyl-β-D-thiogalactopyranoside (IPTG).
   9065..9086    +  protein_bind   CAP binding site: CAP binding activates transcription in the presence of cAMP. E. coli catabolite activator protein
   9101..9131    +  promoter       lac promoter: promoter for the E. coli lac operon
   9139..9155    +  protein_bind   lac operator: The lac repressor binds to the lac operator to inhibit transcription in E. coli. This inhibition can be relieved by adding lactose or isopropyl-β-D-thiogalactopyranoside (IPTG). lac repressor encoded by lacI
   9200..9218    +  promoter       T3 promoter: promoter for bacteriophage T3 RNA polymerase
>Addgene plasmid #143510 | TFORF1506 | addgene full sequence | sequence record 400395 | Addgene NGS Result
TTAATGTAGTCTTATGCAATACTCTTGTAGTCTTGCAACATGGTAACGATGAGTTAGCAACATGCCTTAC
AAGGAGAGAAAAAGCACCGTGCATGCCGATTGGTGGAAGTAAGGTGGTACGATCGTGCCTTATTAGGAAG
GCAACAGACGGGTCTGACATGGATTGGACGAACCACTGAATTGCCGCATTGCAGAGATATTGTATTTAAG
TGCCTAGCTCGATACATAAACGGGTCTCTCTGGTTAGACCAGATCTGAGCCTGGGAGCTCTCTGGCTAAC
TAGGGAACCCACTGCTTAAGCCTCAATAAAGCTTGCCTTGAGTGCTTCAAGTAGTGTGTGCCCGTCTGTT
GTGTGACTCTGGTAACTAGAGATCCCTCAGACCCTTTTAGTCAGTGTGGAAAATCTCTAGCAGTGGCGCC
CGAACAGGGACTTGAAAGCGAAAGGGAAACCAGAGGAGCTCTCTCGACGCAGGACTCGGCTTGCTGAAGC
GCGCACGGCAAGAGGCGAGGGGCGGCGACTGGTGAGTACGCCAAAAATTTTGACTAGCGGAGGCTAGAAG
GAGAGAGATGGGTGCGAGAGCGTCAGTATTAAGCGGGGGAGAATTAGATCGCGATGGGAAAAAATTCGGT
TAAGGCCAGGGGGAAAGAAAAAATATAAATTAAAACATATAGTATGGGCAAGCAGGGAGCTAGAACGATT
CGCAGTTAATCCTGGCCTGTTAGAAACATCAGAAGGCTGTAGACAAATACTGGGACAGCTACAACCATCC
CTTCAGACAGGATCAGAAGAACTTAGATCATTATATAATACAGTAGCAACCCTCTATTGTGTGCATCAAA
GGATAGAGATAAAAGACACCAAGGAAGCTTTAGACAAGATAGAGGAAGAGCAAAACAAAAGTAAGACCAC
CGCACAGCAAGCGGCCGCTGATCTTCAGACCTGGAGGAGGAGATATGAGGGACAATTGGAGAAGTGAATT
ATATAAATATAAAGTAGTAAAAATTGAACCATTAGGAGTAGCACCCACCAAGGCAAAGAGAAGAGTGGTG
CAGAGAGAAAAAAGAGCAGTGGGAATAGGAGCTTTGTTCCTTGGGTTCTTGGGAGCAGCAGGAAGCACTA
TGGGCGCAGCGTCAATGACGCTGACGGTACAGGCCAGACAATTATTGTCTGGTATAGTGCAGCAGCAGAA
CAATTTGCTGAGGGCTATTGAGGCGCAACAGCATCTGTTGCAACTCACAGTCTGGGGCATCAAGCAGCTC
CAGGCAAGAATCCTGGCTGTGGAAAGATACCTAAAGGATCAACAGCTCCTGGGGATTTGGGGTTGCTCTG
GAAAACTCATTTGCACCACTGCTGTGCCTTGGAATGCTAGTTGGAGTAATAAATCTCTGGAACAGATTTG
GAATCACACGACCTGGATGGAGTGGGACAGAGAAATTAACAATTACACAAGCTTAATACACTCCTTAATT
GAAGAATCGCAAAACCAGCAAGAAAAGAATGAACAAGAATTATTGGAATTAGATAAATGGGCAAGTTTGT
GGAATTGGTTTAACATAACAAATTGGCTGTGGTATATAAAATTATTCATAATGATAGTAGGAGGCTTGGT
AGGTTTAAGAATAGTTTTTGCTGTACTTTCTATAGTGAATAGAGTTAGGCAGGGATATTCACCATTATCG
TTTCAGACCCACCTCCCAACCCCGAGGGGACCCATGCATTGCATCTCAATTAGTCAGCAACCAGGTGTGG
AAAGTCCCCAGGCTCCCCAGCAGGCAGAAGTATGCAAAGCATGCGTCTCAATTAGTCAGCAACCATAGTC
CCGCCCCTAACTCCGCCCATCCCGCCCCTAACTCCGCCCAGTTCCGCCCATTCTCCGCCCCATGGCTGAC
TAATTTTTTTTATTTATGCAGAGGCCGAGGCCGCCTCGGCCTCTGAGCTATTCCAGAAGTAGTGAGGAGG
CTTTTTTGGAGGCCTAGGCTTTTGCAAAAAGCTTTCTAGAGGTACCACCGGAGCTTACCATGACCGAGTA
CAAGCCCACGGTGCGCCTCGCCACCCGCGACGACGTCCCCAGGGCCGTACGCACCCTCGCCGCCGCGTTC
GCCGACTACCCCGCCACGCGCCACACCGTCGATCCGGACCGCCACATCGAGCGGGTCACCGAGCTGCAAG
AACTCTTCCTCACGCGCGTCGGGCTCGACATCGGCAAGGTGTGGGTCGCGGACGACGGCGCCGCCGTGGC
GGTCTGGACCACGCCGGAGAGCGTCGAAGCGGGGGCGGTGTTCGCCGAGATCGGCCCGCGCATGGCCGAG
TTGAGCGGTTCCCGGCTGGCCGCGCAGCAACAGATGGAAGGCCTCCTGGCGCCGCACCGGCCCAAGGAGC
CCGCGTGGTTCCTGGCCACCGTCGGCGTCTCGCCCGACCACCAGGGCAAGGGTCTGGGCAGCGCCGTCGT
GCTCCCCGGAGTGGAGGCGGCCGAGCGCGCCGGGGTGCCCGCCTTCCTGGAGACCTCCGCGCCCCGCAAC
CTCCCCTTCTACGAGCGGCTCGGCTTCACCGTCACCGCCGACGTCGAGGTGCCCGAAGGACCGCGCACCT
GGTGCATGACCCGCAAGCCCGGTGCCAGTTAACGAATTCTAGATCTTGAGACAAATGGCAGTATTCATCC
ACAATTTTAAAAGAAAAGGGGGGATTGGGGGGTACAGTGCAGGGGAAAGAATAGTAGACATAATAGCAAC
AGACATACAAACTAAAGAATTACAAAAACAAATTACAAAAATTCAAAATTTTCGGGTTTATTACAGGGAC
AGCAGAGATCCACTTTGGCGCCGGCTCGAGGCCTGCAGGTGCAAAGATGGATAAAGTTTTAAACAGAGAG
GAATCTTTGCAGCTAATGGACCTTCTAGGTCTTGAAAGGAGTGGGAATTGGCTCCGGTGCCCGTCAGTGG
GCAGAGCGCACATCGCCCACAGTCCCCGAGAAGTTGGGGGGAGGGGTCGGCAATTGAACCGGTGCCTAGA
GAAGGTGGCGCGGGGTAAACTGGGAAAGTGATGTCGTGTACTGGCTCCGCCTTTTTCCCGAGGGTGGGGG
AGAACCGTATATAAGTGCAGTAGTCGCCGTGAACGTTCTTTTTCGCAACGGGTTTGCCGCCAGAACACAG
GTAAGTGCCGTGTGTGGTTCCCGCGGGCCTGGCCTCTTTACGGGTTATGGCCCTTGCGTGCCTTGAATTA
CTTCCACCTGGCTGCAGTACGTGATTCTTGATCCCGAGCTTCGGGTTGGAAGTGGGTGGGAGAGTTCGAG
GCCTTGCGCTTAAGGAGCCCCTTCGCCTCGTGCTTGAGTTGAGGCCTGGCCTGGGCGCTGGGGCCGCCGC
GTGCGAATCTGGTGGCACCTTCGCGCCTGTCTCGCTGCTTTCGATAAGTCTCTAGCCATTTAAAATTTTT
GATGACCTGCTGCGACGCTTTTTTTCTGGCAAGATAGTCTTGTAAATGCGGGCCAAGATCTGCACACTGG
TATTTCGGTTTTTGGGGCCGCGGGCGGCGACGGGGCCCGTGCGTCCCAGCGCACATGTTCGGCGAGGCGG
GGCCTGCGAGCGCGGCCACCGAGAATCGGACGGGGGTAGTCTCAAGCTGGCCGGCCTGCTCTGGTGCCTG
GCCTCGCGCCGCCGTGTATCGCCCCGCCCTGGGCGGCAAGGCTGGCCCGGTCGGCACCAGTTGCGTGAGC
GGAAAGATGGCCGCTTCCCGGCCCTGCTGCAGGGAGCTCAAAATGGAGGACGCGGCGCTCGGGAGAGCGG
GCGGGTGAGTCACCCACACAAAGGAAAAGGGCCTTTCCGTCCTCAGCCGTCGCTTCATGTGACTCCACGG
AGTACCGGGCGCCGTCCAGGCACCTCGATTAGTTCTCGAGCTTTTGGAGTACGTCGTCTTTAGGTTGGGG
GGAGGGGTTTTATGCGATGGAGTTTCCCCACACTGAGTGGGTGGAGACTGAAGTTAGGCCAGCTTGGCAC
TTGATGTAATTCTCCTTGGAATTTGCCCTTTTTGAGTTTGGATCTTGGTTCATTCTCAAGCCTCAGACAG
TGGTTCAAAGTTTTTTTCTTCCATTTCAGGTGTCGTGAGGCTAGCACCGCCACCATGGCAAGAAAGAAAA
GGAGAGGGATTATAGAGAAAAGGCGTCGGGATCGGATAAATAACAGTTTATCTGAGTTGAGAAGACTTGT
GCCAACTGCTTTTGAAAAACAAGGATCTGCAAAGTTAGAAAAAGCTGAAATATTGCAAATGACAGTGGAT
CATTTGAAGATGCTTCAGGCAACAGGGGGTAAAGGCTACTTTGACGCACACGCTCTTGCCATGGACTTCA
TGAGCATAGGATTCCGAGAGTGCCTAACAGAAGTTGCGCGGTACCTGAGCTCCGTGGAAGGCCTGGACTC
CTCGGATCCGCTGCGGGTGCGGCTTGTGTCTCATCTCAGCACTTGCGCCACCCAGCGGGAGGCGGCGGCC
ATGACATCCTCCATGGCCCACCACCATCATCCGCTCCACCCGCATCACTGGGCCGCCGCCTTCCACCACC
TGCCCGCAGCCCTGCTCCAGCCCAACGGCCTCCATGCCTCAGAGTCAACCCCTTGTCGCCTCTCCACAAC
TTCAGAAGTGCCTCCTGCCCACGGCTCTGCTCTCCTCACGGCCACGTTTGCCCATGCGGATTCAGCCCTC
CGAATGCCATCCACGGGCAGCGTCGCCCCCTGCGTGCCACCTCTCTCCACCTCTCTCTTGTCCCTCTCTG
CCACCGTCCACGCCGCAGCCGCAGCAGCCACCGCGGCTGCACACAGCTTCCCTCTGTCCTTCGCGGGGGC
ATTCCCCATGCTTCCCCCAAACGCAGCAGCAGCAGTGGCCGCGGCCACAGCCATCAGCCCGCCCTTGTCA
GTATCAGCCACGTCCAGTCCTCAGCAGACCAGCAGTGGAACAAACAATAAACCTTACCGACCCTGGGGGA
CAGAAGTTGGAGCTTTTTAGTAATGAACTAGTCCGTAACTTGAAAGTATTTCGATTTCTTGGCTTTATAT
ATCTTGTGGAAAGGACGATTCTTCACAGATCCGCGAACACATACGCGTTAAGTCGACAATCAACCTCTGG
ATTACAAAATTTGTGAAAGATTGACTGGTATTCTTAACTATGTTGCTCCTTTTACGCTATGTGGATACGC
TGCTTTAATGCCTTTGTATCATGCTATTGCTTCCCGTATGGCTTTCATTTTCTCCTCCTTGTATAAATCC
TGGTTGCTGTCTCTTTATGAGGAGTTGTGGCCCGTTGTCAGGCAACGTGGCGTGGTGTGCACTGTGTTTG
CTGACGCAACCCCCACTGGTTGGGGCATTGCCACCACCTGTCAGCTCCTTTCCGGGACTTTCGCTTTCCC
CCTCCCTATTGCCACGGCGGAACTCATCGCCGCCTGCCTTGCCCGCTGCTGGACAGGGGCTCGGCTGTTG
GGCACTGACAATTCCGTGGTGTTGTCGGGGAAATCATCGTCCTTTCCTTGGCTGCTCGCCTGTGTTGCCA
CCTGGATTCTGCGCGGGACGTCCTTCTGCTACGTCCCTTCGGCCCTCAATCCAGCGGACCTTCCTTCCCG
CGGCCTGCTGCCGGCTCTGCGGCCTCTTCCGCGTCTTCGCCTTCGCCCTCAGACGAGTCGGATCTCCCTT
TGGGCCGCCTCCCCGCGTCGACTTTAAGACCAATGACTTACAAGGCAGCTGTAGATCTTAGCCACTTTTT
AAAAGAAAAGGGGGGACTGGAAGGGCTAATTCACTCCCAACGAAGACAAGATCTGCTTTTTGCTTGTACT
GGGTCTCTCTGGTTAGACCAGATCTGAGCCTGGGAGCTCTCTGGCTAACTAGGGAACCCACTGCTTAAGC
CTCAATAAAGCTTGCCTTGAGTGCTTCAAGTAGTGTGTGCCCGTCTGTTGTGTGACTCTGGTAACTAGAG
ATCCCTCAGACCCTTTTAGTCAGTGTGGAAAATCTCTAGCAGTACGTATAGTAGTTCATGTCATCTTATT
ATTCAGTATTTATAACTTGCAAAGAAATGAATATCAGAGAGTGAGAGGAACTTGTTTATTGCAGCTTATA
ATGGTTACAAATAAAGCAATAGCATCACAAATTTCACAAATAAAGCATTTTTTTCACTGCATTCTAGTTG
TGGTTTGTCCAAACTCATCAATGTATCTTATCATGTCTGGCTCTAGCTATCCCGCCCCTAACTCCGCCCA
TCCCGCCCCTAACTCCGCCCAGTTCCGCCCATTCTCCGCCCCATGGCTGACTAATTTTTTTTATTTATGC
AGAGGCCGAGGCCGCCTCGGCCTCTGAGCTATTCCAGAAGTAGTGAGGAGGCTTTTTTGGAGGCCTAGGG
ACGTACCCAATTCGCCCTATAGTGAGTCGTATTACGCGCGCTCACTGGCCGTCGTTTTACAACGTCGTGA
CTGGGAAAACCCTGGCGTTACCCAACTTAATCGCCTTGCAGCACATCCCCCTTTCGCCAGCTGGCGTAAT
AGCGAAGAGGCCCGCACCGATCGCCCTTCCCAACAGTTGCGCAGCCTGAATGGCGAATGGG
[124 nt withheld, positions 6572-6695]
C
[91 nt withheld, positions 6697-6787]
A
[49 nt withheld, positions 6789-6837]
CCTTTGACGTTGGAGTCCACGTTCTTT
[37 nt withheld, positions 6865-6901]
ACCCTATCTCGGTCTATTCTTTTGATTTATAAGGGATTTTGCCGATTTCGGCCTATTGGTTAAAAAATGA
GCTGATTTAACAAAAATTTAACGCGAATTTTAACAAAATATTAACGCTTACAATTTAGGTGGCACTTTTC
GGGGAAATGTGCGCGGAACCCCTATTTGTTTATTTTTCTAAATACATTCAAATATGTATCCGCTCATGAG
ACAATAACCCTGATAAATGCTTCAATAATATTGAAAAAGGAAGAGTATGAGTATTCAACATTTCCGTGTC
GCCCTTATTCCCTTTTTTGCGGCATTTTGCCTTCCTGTTTTTGCTCACCCAGAAACGCTGGTGAAAGTAA
AAGATGCTGAAGATCAGTTGGGTGCACGAGTGGGTTACATCGAACTGGATCTCAACAGCGGTAAGATCCT
TGAGAGTTTTCGCCCCGAAGAACGTTTTCCAATGATGAGCACTTTTAAAGTTCTGCTATGTGGCGCGGTA
TTATCCCGTATTGACGCCGGGCAAGAGCAACTCGGTCGCCGCATACACTATTCTCAGAATGACTTGGTTG
AGTACTCACCAGTCACAGAAAAGCATCTTACGGATGGCATGACAGTAAGAGAATTATGCAGTGCTGCCAT
AACCATGAGTGATAACACTGCGGCCAACTTACTTCTGACAACGATCGGAGGACCGAAGGAGCTAACCGCT
TTTTTGCACAACATGGGGGATCATGTAACTCGCCTTGATCGTTGGGAACCGGAGCTGAATGAAGCCATAC
CAAACGACGAGCGTGACACCACGATGCCTGTAGCAATGGCAACAACGTTGCGCAAACTATTAACTGGCGA
ACTACTTACTCTAGCTTCCCGGCAACAATTAATAGACTGGATGGAGGCGGATAAAGTTGCAGGACCACTT
CTGCGCTCGGCCCTTCCGGCTGGCTGGTTTATTGCTGATAAATCTGGAGCCGGTGAGCGTGGGTCTCGCG
GTATCATTGCAGCACTGGGGCCAGATGGTAAGCCCTCCCGTATCGTAGTTATCTACACGACGGGGAGTCA
GGCAACTATGGATGAACGAAATAGACAGATCGCTGAGATAGGTGCCTCACTGATTAAGCATTGGTAACTG
TCAGACCAAGTTTACTCATATATACTTTAGATTGATTTAAAACTTCATTTTTAATTTAAAAGGATCTAGG
TGAAGATCCTTTTTGATAATCTCATGACCAAAATCCCTTAACGTGAGTTTTCGTTCCACTGAGCGTCAGA
CCCCGTAGAAAAGATCAAAGGATCTTCTTGAGATCCTTTTTTTCTGCGCGTAATCTGCTGCTTGCAAACA
AAAAAACCACCGCTACCAGCGGTGGTTTGTTTGCCGGATCAAGAGCTACCAACTCTTTTTCCGAAGGTAA
CTGGCTTCAGCAGAGCGCAGATACCAAATACTGTTCTTCTAGTGTAGCCGTAGTTAGGCCACCACTTCAA
GAACTCTGTAGCACCGCCTACATACCTCGCTCTGCTAATCCTGTTACCAGTGGCTGCTGCCAGTGGCGAT
AAGTCGTGTCTTACCGGGTTGGACTCAAGACGATAGTTACCGGATAAGGCGCAGCGGTCGGGCTGAACGG
GGGGTTCGTGCACACAGCCCAGCTTGGAGCGAACGACCTACACCGAACTGAGATACCTACAGCGTGAGCT
ATGAGAAAGCGCCACGCTTCCCGAAGGGAGAAAGGCGGACAGGTATCCGGTAAGCGGCAGGGTCGGAACA
GGAGAGCGCACGAGGGAGCTTCCAGGGGGAAACGCCTGGTATCTTTATAGTCCTGTCGGGTTTCGCCACC
TCTGACTTGAGCGTCGATTTTTGTGATGCTCGTCAGGGGGGCGGAGCCTATGGAAAAACGCCAGCAACGC
GGCCTTTTTACGGTTCCTGGCCTTTTGCTGGCCTTTTGCTCACATGTTCTTTCCTGCGTTATCCCCTGAT
TCTGTGGATAACCGTATTACCGCCTTTGAGTGAGCTGATACCGCTCGCCGCAGCCGAACGACCGAGCGCA
GCGAGTCAGTGAGCGAGGAAGCGGAAGAGCGCCCAATACGCAAACCGCCTCTCCCCGCGCGTTGGCCGAT
TCATTAATGCAGCTGGCACGACAGGTTTCCCGACTGGAAAGCGGGCAGTGAGCGCAACGCAATTAATGTG
AGTTAGCTCACTCATTAGGCACCCCAGGCTTTACACTTTATGCTTCCGGCTCGTATGTTGTGTGGAATTG
TGAGCGGATAACAATTTCACACAGGAAACAGCTATGACCATGATTACGCCAAGCGCGCAATTAACCCTCA
CTAAAGGGAACAAAAGCTGGAGCTGCAAGC
