>Addgene plasmid #143510 | TFORF1506 | depositor partial sequence | sequence record 282660 | Insert
ACCGCCACCATGGCAAGAAAGAAAAGGAGAGGGATTATAGAGAAAAGGCGTCGGGATCGGATAAATAACA
GTTTATCTGAGTTGAGAAGACTTGTGCCAACTGCTTTTGAAAAACAAGGATCTGCAAAGTTAGAAAAAGC
TGAAATATTGCAAATGACAGTGGATCATTTGAAGATGCTTCAGGCAACAGGGGGTAAAGGCTACTTTGAC
GCACACGCTCTTGCCATGGACTTCATGAGCATAGGATTCCGAGAGTGCCTAACAGAAGTTGCGCGGTACC
TGAGCTCCGTGGAAGGCCTGGACTCCTCGGATCCGCTGCGGGTGCGGCTTGTGTCTCATCTCAGCACTTG
CGCCACCCAGCGGGAGGCGGCGGCCATGACATCCTCCATGGCCCACCACCATCATCCGCTCCACCCGCAT
CACTGGGCCGCCGCCTTCCACCACCTGCCCGCAGCCCTGCTCCAGCCCAACGGCCTCCATGCCTCAGAGT
CAACCCCTTGTCGCCTCTCCACAACTTCAGAAGTGCCTCCTGCCCACGGCTCTGCTCTCCTCACGGCCAC
GTTTGCCCATGCGGATTCAGCCCTCCGAATGCCATCCACGGGCAGCGTCGCCCCCTGCGTGCCACCTCTC
TCCACCTCTCTCTTGTCCCTCTCTGCCACCGTCCACGCCGCAGCCGCAGCAGCCACCGCGGCTGCACACA
GCTTCCCTCTGTCCTTCGCGGGGGCATTCCCCATGCTTCCCCCAAACGCAGCAGCAGCAGTGGCCGCGGC
CACAGCCATCAGCCCGCCCTTGTCAGTATCAGCCACGTCCAGTCCTCAGCAGACCAGCAGTGGAACAAAC
AATAAACCTTACCGACCCTGGGGGACAGAAGTTGGAGCTTTTTAGTAATGAACTAGTCCGTAACTTGAAA
GTATTTCGATTTCTTGGCTTTATATATCTTGTGGAAAGGACGATTCTTCACAGATCCGCGAACACAT
