>Addgene plasmid #143510 | TFORF1506 | depositor partial sequence | sequence record 282661 | Barcode
TTCTTCACAGATCCGCGAACACAT
